Addgene plasmid #172413: MAC-CTSB
Purpose: MAC-tagged gene expression
Depositing lab: Markku Varjosalo. Depositing organization: University of Helsinki, Institute of Biotechnology. Publication: SARS-CoV-2-host proteome interactions for antiviral drug discovery. Liu X, Huuskonen S, Laitinen T, Redchuk T, Bogacheva M, Salokas K, Pohner I, Ohman T, Tonduru AK, Hassinen A, Gawriyski L, Keskitalo S, Vartiainen MK, Pietiainen V, Poso A, Varjosalo M. Mol Syst Biol. 2021 Nov;17(11):e10396. doi: 10.15252/msb.202110396. PubMed 34709727.
Backbone
  Vector backbone: MAC-tag-C
  Vector type: Mammalian Expression
  Selectable markers: Hygromycin
Growth in bacteria
  Bacterial resistance: Ampicillin, 100 μg/mL
  Growth temperature: 37°C
  Growth strain: DH5alpha
  Copy number: Unknown
Gene/Insert
  Gene/Insert name: Cathepsin B (alt name: CTSB)
  Species: H. sapiens (human)
  Entrez Gene: CTSB (a.k.a. APPS, CPSB, KWE, RECEUP)
  Promoter: CMV promoter
  Tag / fusion protein: MAC-tag (C terminal on backbone)
  Cloning method: Gateway Cloning
  Sequencing primers: 5′ CMVfor :CGCAAATGGGCGGTAGGCGTG; 3′ pCR3.1-BGHrev: TAGAAGGCACAGTCGAGG
Terms and licenses: Academic/Nonprofit Terms; Industry Terms
How to cite: MAC-CTSB was a gift from Markku Varjosalo (Addgene plasmid # 172413 ; http://n2t.net/addgene:172413 ; RRID:Addgene_172413)
