[The description below was written by a language model from this plasmid's Addgene catalogue record and pLannotate feature annotations shown in this document.]
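Description:
MAC-CTSB is a mammalian expression plasmid built on the MAC-tag-C Gateway destination backbone, carrying human cathepsin B (CTSB), a lysosomal thiol protease, fused at its C terminus to the MAC-tag. It is propagated in E. coli through a high-copy ColE1/pUC-type origin with ampicillin selection from the β-lactamase gene. A partial f1 origin and remnants of lac regulatory sequence are also annotated in the backbone.

The CTSB open reading frame sits between attB1 and attB2 sites, the scars left by Gateway recombination. It is transcribed from the CMV immediate-early enhancer and promoter and terminated by the bovine growth hormone polyadenylation signal. Short annotated fragments containing tet operator sequences lie immediately downstream of the CMV promoter. This suggests a tetracycline-regulatable CMV/TetO arrangement that would be repressed in cells expressing the Tet repressor, although the catalogue entry lists only "CMV promoter". Downstream of attB2, the feature table identifies an E. coli birA-derived coding sequence. This biotin ligase module is the only part of the tag that is annotated, and the record does not itemise any other tag components or state which BirA variant is present.

An FRT site lies directly upstream of a hygromycin resistance gene followed by an SV40 polyadenylation signal. No complete promoter is annotated in front of that gene, a layout typical of vectors designed for FLP-mediated integration into a genomic FRT landing site, where hygromycin resistance is gained on correct insertion. The stated purpose is MAC-tagged gene expression. The associated study concerns SARS-CoV-2–host proteome interactions, so the construct likely served for mapping CTSB protein interactions.
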