Features (pLannotate 1.2.2; 24 found; start..end, strand, type, name):
    196..784     -  rep_origin     ori: high-copy-number ColE1/pMB1/pBR322/pUC origin of replication
    955..1815    -  CDS            AmpR: β-lactamase; bla; confers resistance to ampicillin, carbenicillin, and related antibiotics
   1816..1920    -  promoter       AmpR promoter: bla
   1979..2031    -  misc_feature   bom (fragment): basis of mobility region from pBR322
   2186..2565    +  enhancer       CMV enhancer: human cytomegalovirus immediate early enhancer
   2566..2769    +  promoter       CMV promoter: human cytomegalovirus (CMV) immediate early promoter
   2771..2790    +  promoter       PLtetO-1 promoter (fragment): modified phage lambda PL promoter with tet operator sites (Lutz and Bujard, 1997)
   2792..2811    +  promoter       PLtetO-1 promoter (fragment): modified phage lambda PL promoter with tet operator sites (Lutz and Bujard, 1997)
   2819..2852    +  promoter       TRE3GV promoter (fragment): 3rd-generation Tet-responsive promoter that can be activated by binding of Tet-On® 3G, optimized for retroviral and lentiviral vectors
   2987..3011    +  protein_bind   attB1: mutant version of attB; recombination site for the Gateway® BP reaction BP Clonase™
   3017..4033    +  CDS            CTSB: CATB_HUMAN - Also known as CPSB. Experimental evidence at protein level: Swiss-Prot protein existence level 1. Thiol protease which is believed to participate in intracellular degradation and turnover of proteins (PubMed:12220505). Cleaves matrix extracellular phosphoglycoprotein MEPE (PubMed:12220505). Involved in the solubilization of cross-linked TG/thyroglobulin in the thyroid follicle lumen (By similarity). Has also been implicated in tumor invasion and metastasis (PubMed:3972105). From Homo sapiens (Human).
   4035..4059    -  protein_bind   attB2: mutant version of attB; recombination site for the Gateway® BP reaction BP Clonase™
   4247..5206    +  CDS            birA: BIRA_ECOLI - Also known as bioR, dhbB. Experimental evidence at protein level: Swiss-Prot protein existence level 1. Acts both as a biotin--[acetyl-CoA-carboxylase] ligase and a biotin-operon repressor. In the presence of ATP, BirA activates biotin to form the BirA-biotinyl-5'-adenylate (BirA-bio-5'-AMP or holoBirA) complex. HoloBirA can either transfer the biotinyl moiety to the biotin carboxyl carrier protein (BCCP) subunit of acetyl-CoA carboxylase, or bind to the biotin operator site and inhibit transcription of the operon. From Escherichia coli (strain K12).
   5256..5480    +  polyA_signal   bGH poly(A) signal: bovine growth hormone polyadenylation signal
   5484..5505    +  promoter       SV40 promoter (fragment): SV40 enhancer and early promoter
   5526..5759    +  rep_origin     f1 ori (fragment) (sequence partly withheld): f1 bacteriophage origin of replication; arrow indicates direction of (+) strand synthesis
   5764..5811    +  protein_bind   FRT: FLP-mediated recombination occurs in the 8-bp core sequence TCTAGAAA (Turan and Bode, 2011). FLP recombinase from the Saccharomyces cerevisiae 2μ plasmid
   5819..6841    +  CDS            HygR: aminoglycoside phosphotransferase from E. coli; aph(4)-Ia; confers resistance to hygromycin
   6851..6976    +  CDS            ble (fragment): BLE_KLEPN - Experimental evidence at protein level: Swiss-Prot protein existence level 1. Binding protein with a strong affinity to the bleomycin family of antibiotics. Binds to CL990; an antimitotic-antibiotic compound. From Klebsiella pneumoniae.
   6971..7092    +  polyA_signal   SV40 poly(A) signal: SV40 polyadenylation signal
   7165..7181    -  protein_bind   lac operator: The lac repressor binds to the lac operator to inhibit transcription in E. coli. This inhibition can be relieved by adding lactose or isopropyl-β-D-thiogalactopyranoside (IPTG). lac repressor encoded by lacI
   7189..7219    -  promoter       lac promoter: promoter for the E. coli lac operon
   7234..7255    -  protein_bind   CAP binding site: CAP binding activates transcription in the presence of cAMP. E. coli catabolite activator protein
   7268..13      -  CDS            lacI (fragment) (across the origin): lac repressor; lacI; The lac repressor binds to the lac operator to inhibit transcription in E. coli. This inhibition can be relieved by adding lactose or isopropyl-β-D-thiogalactopyranoside (IPTG).
>Addgene plasmid #172413 | MAC-CTSB | addgene full sequence | sequence record 340227 | Addgene NGS Result
GCGTATTGGGCGCTCTTCCGCTTCCTCGCTCACTGACTCGCTGCGCTCGGTCGTTCGGCTGCGGCGAGCG
GTATCAGCTCACTCAAAGGCGGTAATACGGTTATCCACAGAATCAGGGGATAACGCAGGAAAGAACATGT
GAGCAAAAGGCCAGCAAAAGGCCAGGAACCGTAAAAAGGCCGCGTTGCTGGCGTTTTTCCATAGGCTCCG
CCCCCCTGACGAGCATCACAAAAATCGACGCTCAAGTCAGAGGTGGCGAAACCCGACAGGACTATAAAGA
TACCAGGCGTTTCCCCCTGGAAGCTCCCTCGTGCGCTCTCCTGTTCCGACCCTGCCGCTTACCGGATACC
TGTCCGCCTTTCTCCCTTCGGGAAGCGTGGCGCTTTCTCATAGCTCACGCTGTAGGTATCTCAGTTCGGT
GTAGGTCGTTCGCTCCAAGCTGGGCTGTGTGCACGAACCCCCCGTTCAGCCCGACCGCTGCGCCTTATCC
GGTAACTATCGTCTTGAGTCCAACCCGGTAAGACACGACTTATCGCCACTGGCAGCAGCCACTGGTAACA
GGATTAGCAGAGCGAGGTATGTAGGCGGTGCTACAGAGTTCTTGAAGTGGTGGCCTAACTACGGCTACAC
TAGAAGAACAGTATTTGGTATCTGCGCTCTGCTGAAGCCAGTTACCTTCGGAAAAAGAGTTGGTAGCTCT
TGATCCGGCAAACAAACCACCGCTGGTAGCGGTGGTTTTTTTGTTTGCAAGCAGCAGATTACGCGCAGAA
AAAAAGGATCTCAAGAAGATCCTTTGATCTTTTCTACGGGGTCTGACGCTCAGTGGAACGAAAACTCACG
TTAAGGGATTTTGGTCATGAGATTATCAAAAAGGATCTTCACCTAGATCCTTTTAAATTAAAAATGAAGT
TTTAAATCAATCTAAAGTATATATGAGTAAACTTGGTCTGACAGTTACCAATGCTTAATCAGTGAGGCAC
CTATCTCAGCGATCTGTCTATTTCGTTCATCCATAGTTGCCTGACTCCCCGTCGTGTAGATAACTACGAT
ACGGGAGGGCTTACCATCTGGCCCCAGTGCTGCAATGATACCGCGAGACCCACGCTCACCGGCTCCAGAT
TTATCAGCAATAAACCAGCCAGCCGGAAGGGCCGAGCGCAGAAGTGGTCCTGCAACTTTATCCGCCTCCA
TCCAGTCTATTAATTGTTGCCGGGAAGCTAGAGTAAGTAGTTCGCCAGTTAATAGTTTGCGCAACGTTGT
TGCCATTGCTACAGGCATCGTGGTGTCACGCTCGTCGTTTGGTATGGCTTCATTCAGCTCCGGTTCCCAA
CGATCAAGGCGAGTTACATGATCCCCCATGTTGTGCAAAAAAGCGGTTAGCTCCTTCGGTCCTCCGATCG
TTGTCAGAAGTAAGTTGGCCGCAGTGTTATCACTCATGGTTATGGCAGCACTGCATAATTCTCTTACTGT
CATGCCATCCGTAAGATGCTTTTCTGTGACTGGTGAGTACTCAACCAAGTCATTCTGAGAATAGTGTATG
CGGCGACCGAGTTGCTCTTGCCCGGCGTCAATACGGGATAATACCGCGCCACATAGCAGAACTTTAAAAG
TGCTCATCATTGGAAAACGTTCTTCGGGGCGAAAACTCTCAAGGATCTTACCGCTGTTGAGATCCAGTTC
GATGTAACCCACTCGTGCACCCAACTGATCTTCAGCATCTTTTACTTTCACCAGCGTTTCTGGGTGAGCA
AAAACAGGAAGGCAAAATGCCGCAAAAAAGGGAATAAGGGCGACACGGAAATGTTGAATACTCATACTCT
TCCTTTTTCAATATTATTGAAGCATTTATCAGGGTTATTGTCTCATGAGCGGATACATATTTGAATGTAT
TTAGAAAAATAAACAAATAGGGGTTCCGCGCACATTTCCCCGAAAAGTGCCACCTGACGTCGACGGATCG
GGAGATCTCCCGATCCCCTATGGTGCACTCTCAGTACAATCTGCTCTGATGCCGCATAGTTAAGCCAGTA
TCTGCTCCCTGCTTGTGTGTTGGAGGTCGCTGAGTAGTGCGCGAGCAAAATTTAAGCTACAACAAGGCAA
GGCTTGACCGACAATTGCATGAAGAATCTGCTTAGGGTTAGGCGTTTTGCGCTGCTTCGCGATGTACGGG
CCAGATATACGCGTTGACATTGATTATTGACTAGTTATTAATAGTAATCAATTACGGGGTCATTAGTTCA
TAGCCCATATATGGAGTTCCGCGTTACATAACTTACGGTAAATGGCCCGCCTGGCTGACCGCCCAACGAC
CCCCGCCCATTGACGTCAATAATGACGTATGTTCCCATAGTAACGCCAATAGGGACTTTCCATTGACGTC
AATGGGTGGAGTATTTACGGTAAACTGCCCACTTGGCAGTACATCAAGTGTATCATATGCCAAGTACGCC
CCCTATTGACGTCAATGACGGTAAATGGCCCGCCTGGCATTATGCCCAGTACATGACCTTATGGGACTTT
CCTACTTGGCAGTACATCTACGTATTAGTCATCGCTATTACCATGGTGATGCGGTTTTGGCAGTACATCA
ATGGGCGTGGATAGCGGTTTGACTCACGGGGATTTCCAAGTCTCCACCCCATTGACGTCAATGGGAGTTT
GTTTTGGCACCAAAATCAACGGGACTTTCCAAAATGTCGTAACAACTCCGCCCCATTGACGCAAATGGGC
GGTAGGCGTGTACGGTGGGAGGTCTATATAAGCAGAGCTCTCCCTATCAGTGATAGAGATCTCCCTATCA
GTGATAGAGATCGTCGACGAGCTCGTTTAGTGAACCGTCAGATCGCCTGGAGACGCCATCCACGCTGTTT
TGACCTCCATAGAAGACACCGGGACCGATCCAGCCTCCGGACTCTAGCGTTTAAACTTAAGCTTGGTACC
GAGCTCGGATCCACTAGTCCAGTGTGGTGGAATTCTGCAGATATCAACAAGTTTGTACAAAAAAGCAGGC
TACAAAATGTGGCAGCTCTGGGCCTCCCTCTGCTGCCTGCTGGTGTTGGCCAATGCCCGGAGCAGGCCCT
CTTTCCATCCCTTAAGCGATGAGCTGGTCAACTATGTCAACAAACGGAATACCACGTGGCAGGCCGGGCA
CAACTTCTACAACGTGGACATGAGCTACTTGAAGAGGCTATGTGGTACCTTCCTGGGTGGGCCCAAGCCA
CCCCAGAGAGTTATGTTTACCGAGGACCTGAAGCTGCCTGCAAGCTTCGATGCACGGGAACGATGGCCAC
AGTGTCCCACCATCAAAGAGATCAGAGACCAGGGCTCCTGTGGCAGCTGCTGGGCCTTCGGGGCTGTGGA
AGCCATCTCTGACCGGATCTGCATCCACACCAATGCGCACGTCAGCGTGGAGGTGTCGGCGGAGGACCTG
CTCACCTGCTGTGGCAGCATGTGTGGGGACGGCTGTAATGGTGGCTATCCTGCTGAAGCTTGGAACTTCT
GGACAAGAAAAGGCCTGGTTTCTGGTGGCCTCTATGAATCCCATGTAGGGTGCAGACCGTACTCCATCCC
TCCCTGTGAGCACCACGTCAACGGCTCCCGGCCCCCATGCACGGGGGAGGGAGATACCCCCAAGTGTAGC
AAGATCTGTGAGCCTGGCTACAGCCCGACCTACAAACAGGACAAGCACTACGGATACAATTCCTACAGCG
TCTCCAATAGCGAGAAGGACATCATGGCCGAGATCTACAAAAACGGCCCCGTGGAGGGAGCTTTCTCTGT
GTATTCGGACTTCCTGCTCTACAAGTCAGGAGTGTACCAACACGTCACCGGAGAGATGATGGGTGGCCAT
GCCATCCGCATCCTGGGCTGGGGAGTGGAGAATGGCACACCCTACTGGCTGGTTGCCAACTCCTGGAACA
CTGACTGGGGTGACAATGGCTTCTTTAAAATACTCAGAGGACAGGATCACTGTGGAATCGAATCAGAAGT
GGTGGCTGGAATTCCACGCACCGATCAGTACTGGGAAAAGATCAACCCAGCTTTCTTGTACAAAGTGGTT
GATATCAAGGCCGCCGACATCACCAGCCTGTACAAGAAAGTGGGGTGGAGCCATCCCCAGTTCGAGAAGG
GCGGAGGATCTGGCGGCGGAAGCGGCGGAGGAAGCTGGTCCCACCCTCAGTTTGAGAAAGGCACCGAGCT
GGGCAGCACCATGGCCAGCTACCCCTACGACGTGCCCGACTACGCCAAGGACAACACCGTGCCCCTGAAG
CTGATCGCCCTGCTGGCCAACGGCGAGTTCCACTCTGGCGAGCAGCTGGGCGAGACACTGGGCATGAGCA
GAGCCGCCATCAACAAGCACATCCAGACCCTGCGGGACTGGGGCGTGGACGTGTTCACAGTGCCCGGCAA
GGGCTACAGCCTGCCCGAGCCCATCCAGCTGCTGAACGCCAAGCAGATCCTGGGCCAGCTGGATGGCGGA
TCTGTGGCCGTGCTGCCCGTGATCGACAGCACCAACCAGTATCTGCTCGACCGGATCGGCGAGCTGAAGT
CCGGCGACGCCTGTATCGCCGAGTACCAGCAGGCCGGCAGAGGCGGCAGGGGCAGAAAGTGGTTCAGCCC
CTTCGGCGCCAACCTGTACCTGAGCATGTTCTGGAGACTGGAACAGGGCCCAGCCGCCGCTATTGGCCTG
AGCCTGGTCATCGGCATCGTGATGGCCGAGGTGCTGCGGAAGCTGGGCGCCGACAAAGTGCGCGTGAAGT
GGCCCAACGACCTGTATCTGCAGGACCGGAAGCTGGCCGGCATCCTGGTGGAACTGACCGGCAAAACAGG
CGACGCCGCCCAGATCGTGATCGGCGCTGGCATCAACATGGCCATGCGGCGGGTGGAAGAGAGCGTGGTC
AACCAGGGCTGGATCACCCTGCAGGAAGCCGGCATCAACCTGGACCGGAACACCCTGGCCGCCATGCTGA
TCAGAGAGCTGAGAGCCGCCCTGGAACTGTTCGAGCAGGAAGGCCTGGCCCCCTACCTGAGCAGATGGGA
GAAGCTGGACAACTTCATCAACCGGCCCGTGAAACTGATCATCGGCGACAAAGAGATCTTCGGCATCAGC
CGGGGCATCGACAAGCAGGGGGCCCTGCTCCTGGAACAGGACGGCATCATCAAGCCCTGGATGGGCGGCG
AGATCAGCCTGCGGAGCGCCGAGAAGTGATGACTCGAGTCTAGAGGGCCCGTTTAAACCCGCTGATCAGC
CTCGACTGTGCCTTCTAGTTGCCAGCCATCTGTTGTTTGCCCCTCCCCCGTGCCTTCCTTGACCCTGGAA
GGTGCCACTCCCACTGTCCTTTCCTAATAAAATGAGGAAATTGCATCGCATTGTCTGAGTAGGTGTCATT
CTATTCTGGGGGGTGGGGTGGGGCAGGACAGCAAGGGGGAGGATTGGGAAGACAATAGCAGGCATGCTGG
GGATGCGGTGGGCTCTATGGCTTCTGAGGCGGAAAGAACCAGCTGGGGCTCTAGGGGGTATCCCC
[124 nt withheld, positions 5526-5649]
C
[91 nt withheld, positions 5651-5741]
AGGGTGATGGTTCACGTACCTAGAAGTTCCTATTCCGAAGTTCCTATTCTCTAGAAAGTATAGGAACTTC
CTTGGCCAAAAAGCCTGAACTCACCGCGACGTCTGTCGAGAAGTTTCTGATCGAAAAGTTCGACAGCGTC
TCCGACCTGATGCAGCTCTCGGAGGGCGAAGAATCTCGTGCTTTCAGCTTCGATGTAGGAGGGCGTGGAT
ATGTCCTGCGGGTAAATAGCTGCGCCGATGGTTTCTACAAAGATCGTTATGTTTATCGGCACTTTGCATC
GGCCGCGCTCCCGATTCCGGAAGTGCTTGACATTGGGGAATTCAGCGAGAGCCTGACCTATTGCATCTCC
CGCCGTGCACAGGGTGTCACGTTGCAAGACCTGCCTGAAACCGAACTGCCCGCTGTTCTGCAGCCGGTCG
CGGAGGCCATGGATGCGATCGCTGCGGCCGATCTTAGCCAGACGAGCGGGTTCGGCCCATTCGGACCGCA
AGGAATCGGTCAATACACTACATGGCGTGATTTCATATGCGCGATTGCTGATCCCCATGTGTATCACTGG
CAAACTGTGATGGACGACACCGTCAGTGCGTCCGTCGCGCAGGCTCTCGATGAGCTGATGCTTTGGGCCG
AGGACTGCCCCGAAGTCCGGCACCTCGTGCACGCGGATTTCGGCTCCAACAATGTCCTGACGGACAATGG
CCGCATAACAGCGGTCATTGACTGGAGCGAGGCGATGTTCGGGGATTCCCAATACGAGGTCGCCAACATC
TTCTTCTGGAGGCCGTGGTTGGCTTGTATGGAGCAGCAGACGCGCTACTTCGAGCGGAGGCATCCGGAGC
TTGCAGGATCGCCGCGGCTCCGGGCGTATATGCTCCGCATTGGTCTTGACCAACTCTATCAGAGCTTGGT
TGACGGCAATTTCGATGATGCAGCTTGGGCGCAGGGTCGATGCGACGCAATCGTCCGATCCGGAGCCGGG
ACTGTCGGGCGTACACAAATCGCCCGCAGAAGCGCGGCCGTCTGGACCGATGGCTGTGTAGAAGTACTCG
CCGATAGTGGAAACCGACGCCCCAGCACTCGTCCGAGGGCAAAGGAATAGCACGTACTACGAGATTTCGA
TTCCACCGCCGCCTTCTATGAAAGGTTGGGCTTCGGAATCGTTTTCCGGGACGCCGGCTGGATGATCCTC
CAGCGCGGGGATCTCATGCTGGAGTTCTTCGCCCACCCCAACTTGTTTATTGCAGCTTATAATGGTTACA
AATAAAGCAATAGCATCACAAATTTCACAAATAAAGCATTTTTTTCACTGCATTCTAGTTGTGGTTTGTC
CAAACTCATCAATGTATCTTATCATGTCTGTATACCGTCGACCTCTAGCTAGAGCTTGGCGTAATCATGG
TCATAGCTGTTTCCTGTGTGAAATTGTTATCCGCTCACAATTCCACACAACATACGAGCCGGAAGCATAA
AGTGTAAAGCCTGGGGTGCCTAATGAGTGAGCTAACTCACATTAATTGCGTTGCGCTCACTGCCCGCTTT
CCAGTCGGGAAACCTGTCGTGCCAGCTGCATTAATGAATCGGCCAACGCGCGGGGAGAGGCGGTTT
